Addgene plasmid #171808: pCRISPaint-mNeon-F-Ova-BlastR [M1G]
Purpose: Universal donor plasmid for CRISPitope method encoding mNeon fluorescent protein, FLAG tag, Ovalbumin CD8+ T cell epitope [AA: 257-264 (SIINFEKL)] and blasticidin resistance cassette [p.M1G
Depositing lab: Michael Hoelzel. Depositing organization: Universitaetsklinikum Bonn. Publication: Adoptive T Cell Therapy Targeting Different Gene Products Reveals Diverse and Context-Dependent Immune Evasion in Melanoma. Effern M, Glodde N, Braun M, Liebing J, Boll HN, Yong M, Bawden E, Hinze D, van den Boorn-Konijnenberg D, Daoud M, Aymans P, Landsberg J, Smyth MJ, Flatz L, Tuting T, Bald T, Gebhardt T, Holzel M. Immunity. 2020 Sep 15;53(3):564-580.e9. doi: 10.1016/j.immuni.2020.07.007. Epub 2020 Aug 3. PubMed 32750334.
Backbone
  Vector backbone: pCRISPaint
  Backbone manufacturer: Based on plasmids published by Schmid-Burgk et al. 2016 (DOI: 10.1038/ncomms12338)
  Backbone size w/o insert (bp): 2577
  Total vector size (bp): 3846
  Vector type: Gene tagging
  Selectable markers: Blasticidin
Growth in bacteria
  Bacterial resistance: Ampicillin, 100 μg/mL
  Growth temperature: 37°C
  Growth strain: DH5alpha
  Copy number: High Copy
Gene/Insert
  Gene/Insert name: mNeonGreen-F-Ova-T2A-BlastR
  Species: Synthetic; Branchiostoma lanceolatum, Gallus gallus, Bacillus cereus
  Insert size (bp): 1269
  Mutation: BlastR: Changed Methionin 1 to Glycine.
  Cloning method: Restriction Enzyme; 5′ cloning site Unknown (unknown if destroyed); 3′ cloning site Unknown (unknown if destroyed)
  Sequencing primers: 5′ CGATAGTACTAACATACGCTCTCCA; 3′ CTCCCCCTGAACCTGAAAC
Terms and licenses: Academic/Nonprofit Terms; Industry Terms: Not Available to Industry
How to cite: pCRISPaint-mNeon-F-Ova-BlastR [M1G] was a gift from Michael Hoelzel (Addgene plasmid # 171808 ; http://n2t.net/addgene:171808 ; RRID:Addgene_171808)
