[The description below was written by a language model from this plasmid's Addgene catalogue record and pLannotate feature annotations shown in this document.]
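Description:
pCRISPaint-mNeon-F-Ova-BlastR [M1G] is a 3,846 bp universal donor plasmid for CRISPR-assisted gene tagging in mammalian cells. It is built on the pCRISPaint backbone and used in the CRISPitope method. It is maintained in E. coli as a high-copy plasmid through a ColE1/pUC-type origin and selected with ampicillin via the β-lactamase gene. Blasticidin is the selectable marker in the tagged cells.

The 1,269 bp synthetic insert is a single promoterless open reading frame. It encodes mNeonGreen, a FLAG tag, the ovalbumin CD8+ T cell epitope (residues 257–264, SIINFEKL), a T2A self-cleaving peptide and the Bacillus cereus blasticidin S deaminase (bsr). No eukaryotic promoter is annotated, which fits the CRISPaint design: the donor is integrated in frame at the 3′ end of a target gene's coding sequence, so expression depends on the endogenous locus. The tagged protein then becomes fluorescent, FLAG-detectable and a source of the model epitope, while T2A releases the resistance enzyme as a separate polypeptide. The start methionine of bsr is changed to glycine (M1G). The record does not state why, but removing the initiation codon would be expected to limit blasticidin resistance arising from out-of-frame or random integrations.

A synthetic poly(A) signal and an RNA polymerase II pause site lie upstream of the cassette, presumably to block read-through transcription into it. An SV40 poly(A) region follows the cassette. The short PuroR, TcR and large T antigen fragments in the annotation appear to be backbone remnants rather than functional genes. According to the record, the construct lets defined endogenous gene products be made into targets of ovalbumin-specific CD8+ T cells, an approach the associated study applied to adoptive T cell therapy and immune evasion in melanoma.
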