Features (pLannotate 1.2.2; 12 found; start..end, strand, type, name):
      1..49      +  polyA_signal   poly(A) signal: synthetic polyadenylation signal
     63..154     +  misc_feature   pause site: RNA polymerase II transcriptional pause signal from the human α2 globin gene
    227..928     +  CDS            mNeonGreen: bright monomeric yellow-green fluorescent protein derived from LanYFP (Shaner et al., 2013)
    941..961     +  CDS            FLAG (fragment): FLAG® epitope tag, followed by an enterokinase cleavage site
   1076..1492    +  CDS            bsr: BSR_BACCE - Experimental evidence at protein level: Swiss-Prot protein existence level 1. Catalyzes the deamination of the cytosine moiety of the antibiotics blasticidin S, cytomycin and acetylblasticidin S. From Bacillus cereus.
   1496..1529    +  CDS            PuroR (fragment): puromycin N-acetyltransferase; pac from Streptomyces alboniger; confers resistance to puromycin
   1554..1675    -  polyA_signal   SV40 poly(A) signal: SV40 polyadenylation signal
   1698..1766    -  CDS            large T antigen (fragment): large T antigen from SV40 (simian virus 40)
   1782..1914    +  CDS            TcR (fragment): tetracycline efflux protein; tet; confers resistance to tetracycline
   2094..2682    -  rep_origin     ori: high-copy-number ColE1/pMB1/pBR322/pUC origin of replication
   2882..3742    -  CDS            AmpR: β-lactamase confers resistance to ampicillin, carbenicillin, and related antibiotics
   3743..3784    -  promoter       AmpR promoter (fragment): bla
>Addgene plasmid #171808 | pCRISPaint-mNeon-F-Ova-BlastR [M1G] | addgene full sequence | sequence record 337980 | Addgene NGS Result
AATAAAATATCTTTATTTTCATTACATCTGTGTGTTGGTTTTTTGTGTGAATCGATAGTACTAACATACG
CTCTCCATCAAAACAAAACGAAACAAAACAAACTAGCAAAATAGGCTGTCCCCAGTGCAAGTGCAGGTGC
CAGAACATTTCTCTTAATGATAGCTAGGATCGCTAGCGGGCCAGTACCCAAAAAGCGGGGGGTCTGGTGG
CAGTGGAGGGGGATCCGTGAGCAAGGGCGAGGAGGATAACGCCTCTCTCCCAGCGACACATGAGTTACAC
ATCTTTGGCTCCATCAACGGTGTGGACTTTGACATGGTGGGTCAGGGCACCGGCAATCCAAATGATGGTT
ATGAGGAGTTAAACCTGAAGTCCACCAAGGGTGACCTCCAGTTCTCCCCCTGGATTCTGGTCCCTCATAT
CGGGTATGGCTTCCATCAGTACCTGCCCTACCCTGACGGGATGTCGCCTTTCCAGGCCGCCATGGTAGAT
GGCTCCGGATACCAAGTCCATCGCACAATGCAGTTTGAAGATGGTGCCTCCCTTACTGTTAACTACCGCT
ACACCTACGAGGGAAGCCACATCAAAGGAGAGGCCCAGGTGAAGGGGACTGGTTTCCCTGCTGACGGTCC
TGTGATGACCAACTCGCTGACCGCTGCGGACTGGTGCAGGTCGAAGAAGACTTACCCCAACGACAAAACC
ATCATCAGTACCTTTAAGTGGAGTTACACCACTGGAAATGGCAAGCGCTACCGGAGCACTGCGCGGACCA
CCTACACCTTTGCCAAGCCAATGGCGGCTAACTATCTGAAGAACCAGCCGATGTACGTGTTCCGTAAGAC
GGAGCTCAAGCACTCCAAGACCGAGCTCAACTTCAAGGAGTGGCAAAAGGCCTTTACCGATGTGATGGGC
ATGGACGAGCTGTACAAGGGCAGCGGCGACTACAAGGACGACGACGACAAGCGCAGCGGCAAGTTCAGCA
TCATCAACTTCGAGAAGCTGGTGTACAAGGGATCCGGAGAGGGCAGAGGAAGTCTGCTAACATGCGGTGA
CGTCGAGGAGAATCCTGGCCCAGGGAAGACCTTCAACATCTCTCAGCAGGATCTGGAGCTGGTGGAGGTC
GCCACTGAGAAGATCACCATGCTCTATGAGGACAACAAGCACCATGTCGGGGCGGCCATCAGGACCAAGA
CTGGGGAGATCATCTCTGCTGTCCACATTGAGGCCTACATTGGCAGGGTCACTGTCTGTGCTGAAGCCAT
TGCCATTGGGTCTGCTGTGAGCAACGGGCAGAAGGACTTTGACACCATTGTGGCTGTCAGGCACCCCTAC
TCTGATGAGGTGGACAGATCCATCAGGGTGGTCAGCCCCTGTGGCATGTGCAGAGAGCTCATCTCTGACT
ATGCTCCTGACTGCTTTGTGCTCATTGAGATGAATGGCAAGCTGGTCAAAACCACCATTGAGGAACTCAT
CCCCCTCAAGTACACCAGGAACTAACACCTGGTGCATGACCCGCAAGCCCGGTGCCTGAGCGGCCCGCTT
CGAGCAGACATGATAAGATACATTGATGAGTTTGGACAAACCACAACTAGAATGCAGTGAAAAAAATGCT
TTATTTGTGAAATTTGTGATGCTATTGCTTTATTTGTAACCATTATAAGCTGCAATAAACAAGTTAACAA
CAACAATTGCATTCATTTTATGTTTCAGGTTCAGGGGGAGGTGTGGGAGGTTTTTTAAAGCAAGTAAAAC
CTCTACAAATGTGGTAAAATCGATAAGGATCCGTCGACCGATGCCCTTGAGAGCCTTCAACCCAGTCAGC
TCCTTCCGGTGGGCGCGGGGCATGACTATCGTCGCCGCACTTATGACTGTCTTCTTTATCATGCAACTCG
TAGGACAGGTGCCGGCAGCGCTCTTCCGCTTCCTCGCTCACTGACTCGCTGCGCTCGGTCGTTCGGCTGC
GGCGAGCGGTATCAGCTCACTCAAAGGCGGTAATACGGTTATCCACAGAATCAGGGGATAACGCAGGAAA
GAACATGTGAGCAAAAGGCCAGCAAAAGGCCAGGAACCGTAAAAAGGCCGCGTTGCTGGCGTTTTTCCAT
AGGCTCCGCCCCCCTGACGAGCATCACAAAAATCGACGCTCAAGTCAGAGGTGGCGAAACCCGACAGGAC
TATAAAGATACCAGGCGTTTCCCCCTGGAAGCTCCCTCGTGCGCTCTCCTGTTCCGACCCTGCCGCTTAC
CGGATACCTGTCCGCCTTTCTCCCTTCGGGAAGCGTGGCGCTTTCTCATAGCTCACGCTGTAGGTATCTC
AGTTCGGTGTAGGTCGTTCGCTCCAAGCTGGGCTGTGTGCACGAACCCCCCGTTCAGCCCGACCGCTGCG
CCTTATCCGGTAACTATCGTCTTGAGTCCAACCCGGTAAGACACGACTTATCGCCACTGGCAGCAGCCAC
TGGTAACAGGATTAGCAGAGCGAGGTATGTAGGCGGTGCTACAGAGTTCTTGAAGTGGTGGCCTAACTAC
GGCTACACTAGAAGAACAGTATTTGGTATCTGCGCTCTGCTGAAGCCAGTTACCTTCGGAAAAAGAGTTG
GTAGCTCTTGATCCGGCAAACAAACCACCGCTGGTAGCGGTGGTTTTTTTGTTTGCAAGCAGCAGATTAC
GCGCAGAAAAAAAGGATCTCAAGAAGATCCTTTGATCTTTTCTACGGGGTCTGACGCTCAGTGGAACGAA
AACTCACGTTAAGGGATTTTGGTCATGAGATTATCAAAAAGGATCTTCACCTAGATCCTTTTAAATTAAA
AATGAAGTTTTAAATCAATCTAAAGTATATATGAGTAAACTTGGTCTGACAGCGGCCGCAAATGCTAAAC
CACTGCAGTGGTTACCAGTGCTTGATCAGTGAGGCACCGATCTCAGCGATCTGCCTATTTCGTTCGTCCA
TAGTGGCCTGACTCCCCGTCGTGTAGATCACTACGATTCGTGAGGGCTTACCATCAGGCCCCAGCGCAGC
AATGATGCCGCGAGAGCCGCGTTCACCGGCCCCCGATTTGTCAGCAATGAACCAGCCAGCAGGGAGGGCC
GAGCGAAGAAGTGGTCCTGCTACTTTGTCCGCCTCCATCCAGTCTATGAGCTGCTGTCGTGATGCTAGAG
TAAGAAGTTCGCCAGTGAGTAGTTTCCGAAGAGTTGTGGCCATTGCTACTGGCATCGTGGTATCACGCTC
GTCGTTCGGTATGGCTTCGTTCAACTCTGGTTCCCAGCGGTCAAGCCGGGTCACATGATCACCCATATTA
TGAAGAAATGCAGTCAGCTCCTTAGGGCCTCCGATCGTTGTCAGAAGTAAGTTGGCCGCGGTGTTGTCGC
TCATGGTAATGGCAGCACTACACAATTCTCTTACCGTCATGCCATCCGTAAGATGCTTTTCCGTGACCGG
CGAGTACTCAACCAAGTCGTTTTGTGAGTAGTGTATACGGCGACCAAGCTGCTCTTGCCCGGCGTCTATA
CGGGACAACACCGCGCCACATAGCAGTACTTTGAAAGTGCTCATCATCGGGAATCGTTCTTCGGGGCGGA
AAGACTCAAGGATCTTGCCGCTATTGAGATCCAGTTCGATATAGCCCACTCTTGCACCCAGTTGATCTTC
AGCATCTTTTACTTTCACCAGCGTTTCGGGGTGTGCAAAAACAGGCAAGCAAAATGCCGCAAAGAAGGGA
ATGAGTGCGACACGAAAATGTTGGATGCTCATACTCGTCCTTTTTCAATATTATTGAAGCATTTATCAGA
GTTACTAGTACGTCTCTCAAGGATAAGTAAGTAATATTAAGGTACGGGAGGTATTGGACAGGCCGC
